>Addgene plasmid #197681 | vYM013_phiC31-nTRE-Ins(high)-pEF1s(orig)-H2b-Citrine | addgene full sequence | sequence record 386602 | Addgene NGS Result
TCATGACCAAAATCCCTTAACGTGAGTTTTCGTTCCACTGAGCGTCAGACCCCGTAGAAAAGATCAAAGG
ATCTTCTTGAGATCCTTTTTTTCTGCGCGTAATCTGCTGCTTGCAAACAAAAAAACCACCGCTACCAGCG
GTGGTTTGTTTGCCGGATCAAGAGCTACCAACTCTTTTTCCGAAGGTAACTGGCTTCAGCAGAGCGCAGA
TACCAAATACTGTTCTTCTAGTGTAGCCGTAGTTAGGCCACCACTTCAAGAACTCTGTAGCACCGCCTAC
ATACCTCGCTCTGCTAATCCTGTTACCAGTGGCTGCTGCCAGTGGCGATAAGTCGTGTCTTACCGGGTTG
GACTCAAGACGATAGTTACCGGATAAGGCGCAGCGGTCGGGCTGAACGGGGGGTTCGTGCACACAGCCCA
GCTTGGAGCGAACGACCTACACCGAACTGAGATACCTACAGCGTGAGCTATGAGAAAGCGCCACGCTTCC
CGAAGGGAGAAAGGCGGACAGGTATCCGGTAAGCGGCAGGGTCGGAACAGGAGAGCGCACGAGGGAGCTT
CCAGGGGGAAACGCCTGGTATCTTTATAGTCCTGTCGGGTTTCGCCACCTCTGACTTGAGCGTCGATTTT
TGTGATGCTCGTCAGGGGGGCGGAGCCTATGGAAAAACGCCAGCAACGCGGCCTTTTTACGGTTCCTGGC
CTTTTGCTGGCCTTTTGCTCACATGTTCTTTCCTGCGGTACCGATCATAATCAGCCATACCACATTTGTA
GAGGTTTTACTTGCTTTAAAAAACCTCCCACACCTCCCCCTGAACCTGAAACATAAAATGAATGCAATTG
TTGTTGTTAACTTGTTTATTGCAGCTTATAATGGTTACAAATAAAGCAATAGCATCACAAATTTCACAAA
TAAAGCATTTTTTTCACTGCATTCTAGTTGTGGTTTGTCCAAACTCATCAATGTATCTTATCATGTCTGG
ATCATAATCAGCCATACCACATTTGTAGAGGTTTTACTTGCTTTAAAAAACCTCCCACACCTCCCCCTGA
ACCTGAAACATAAAATGAATGCAATTGTTGTTGTTAACTTGTTTATTGCAGCTTATAATGGTTACAAATA
AAGCAATAGCATCACAAATTTCACAAATAAAGCATTTTTTTCACTGCATTCTAGTTGTGGTTTGTCCAAA
CTCATCAATGTATCTTATCATGTCTGCTCGAGGTCGACGATGTAGGTCACGGTCTCGAAGCCGCGGTGCG
GGTGCCAGGGCGTGCCCTTGGGCTCCCCGGGCGCGTACTCCACCTCACCCATCTGGTCCATCATGATGAA
CGGGTCGAGGTGGCGGTAGTTGATCCCGGCGAACGCGCGGCGCACCGGGAAGCCCTCGCCCTCGAAACCG
CTGGGCGCGGTGGTCACGGTGAGCACGGGACGTGCGACGGCGTCGGCGGGTGCGGATACGCGGGGCAGCG
TCAGCGGGTTCTCGACGGTCACGGCGGGCATGTCGACGGTATCGATAAGCTTACGCGTGCTAGCGCATGC
AGATCTACTAGTCGGCCGGATAAAGATATCAACTCGAGATGGGATCGGCCATTGAACAAGATGGATTGCA
CGCAGGTTCTCCGGCCGCTTGGGTGGAGAGGCTATTCGGCTATGACTGGGCACAACAGACAATCGGCTGC
TCTGATGCCGCCGTGTTCCGGCTGTCAGCGCAGGGGCGCCCGGTTCTTTTTGTCAAGACCGACCTGTCCG
GTGCCCTGAATGAACTGCAGGACGAGGCAGCGCGGCTATCGTGGCTGGCCACGACGGGCGTTCCTTGCGC
AGCTGTGCTCGACGTTGTCACTGAAGCGGGAAGGGACTGGCTGCTATTGGGCGAAGTGCCGGGGCAGGAT
CTCCTGTCATCTCACCTTGCTCCTGCCGAGAAAGTATCCATCATGGCTGATGCAATGCGGCGGCTGCATA
CGCTTGATCCGGCTACCTGCCCATTCGACCACCAAGCGAAACATCGCATCGAGCGAGCACGTACTCGGAT
GGAAGCCGGTCTTGTCGATCAGGATGATCTGGACGAAGAGCATCAGGGGCTCGCGCCAGCCGAACTGTTC
GCCAGGCTCAAGGCGCGCATGCCCGACGGCGATGATCTCGTCGTGACCCATGGCGATGCCTGCTTGCCGA
ATATCATGGTGGAAAATGGCCGCTTTTCTGGATTCATCGACTGTGGCCGGCTGGGTGTGGCGGACCGCTA
TCAGGACATAGCGTTGGCTACCCGTGATATTGCTGAAGAGCTTGGCGGCGAATGGGCTGACCGCTTCCTC
GTGCTTTACGGTATCGCCGCTCCCGATTCGCAGCGCATCGCCTTCTATCGCCTTCTTGACGAGTTCTTCT
GAGGGGATCAATTCTCTAGAGCTCGCTGATCAGCCTCGACTGTGCCTTCTAGTTGCCAGCCATCTGTTGT
TTGCCCCTCCCCCGTGCCTTCCTTGACCCTGGAAGGTGCCACTCCCACTGTCCTTTCCTAATAAAATGAG
GAAATTGCATCGCATTGTCTGAGTAGGTGTCATTCTATTCTGGGGGGTGGGGTGGGGCAGGACAGCAAGG
GGGAGGATTGGGAAGAGAATAGCAGGCATGCTGGGGATGCGGTGGGCTCTATGGCTTCTGAGGCGGAAAG
AACCAGCTGGGGGCTAGCAAAGCCTAGGAACAGCTGCATATAGCACTGCAGTTTACTCCCTATCAGTGAT
AGAGAGTCAAAAGGCCATGCCCTCCCTATCAGTGATAGAGAGAGCAGACTCAAGGTGGTCCCTATCAGTG
ATAGAGAGATTGAGCAAGAGGGCCTCCCTATCAGTGATAGAGATTGATCCAGTCAGGGCCTCCCTATCAG
TGATAGAGAAGCTATGTGCAGGTAGGGCTGTACAGTGGGAATGCACGTAACGTCGTATACTATACGCGTT
CGCGTTCACGACGAACGAAAACGACGGCGACGCGCGACGTCGCGAACGCGCGCGCGCCGTCGGACGCGGC
GCGCTCGTCCGAATTGCGCGCGCGCGCGTAACGACGTTCGTATCGAACGTTTATTTCGTTGCACGCGCGC
GTTCGACGCCTAACGACGACGCGAACCGCGCGAAACGCGCGTTACGCGCGATTTCGAGTCGACGCGCGGC
GTCGCGCGTCGCCGGCGCGCGACGATCGCGGTACGCGCGCACGTCGGCGCGTACGTACGCGTATCGCGTT
GTAGGGATCGGCGATCGCTCCGGTGCCCGTCAGCGGGCAGAGCGCACATCGCCCACAGTCCCCGAGAAGT
TGGGGGGAGGGGTCGGCAATTGAACCGGTGCCTAGAGAAGGTGGCGCGGGGTAAACTGGGAAAGTGATGT
CGTGTACTGGCTCCGCCTTTTTCCCGAGGGTGGGGGAGAACCGTATATAAGTGCAGTAGTCGCCGTGAAC
GTTCTTTTTCGCAACGGGTTTGCCGCCAGAACACAGCTGAAGCTTCGAGGGGCTCGCATCTCTCCTTCAC
GCGCCCGCCGCCCTACCTGAGGCCGCCATCCACGCCGGTTGAGTCGCGTTCTGCCGCCTCCCGCCTGTGG
TGCCTCCTGAACTGCGTCCGCCGTCTAGGTAAGTTTAAAGCTCAGGTCGAGACCGGGCCTTTGTCCGGCG
CTCCCTTGGAGCCTACCTAGACTCAGCCGGCTCTCCACGCTTTGCCTGACCCTGCTTGCTCAACTCTACG
TCTTTGTTTCGTTTTCTGTTCTGCGCCGTTACAGATCCAAGCTGTGACCTGGGCCTACACCTGGCCGCTC
TAGCCCGGGCGGATCCCCCGGGCTGCAGGAATTCGATATCAAGCTTGCCACCATGCCAGAGCCAGCGAAG
TCTGCTCCCGCCCCGAAAAAGGGCTCCAAGAAGGCGGTGACTAAGGCGCAGAAGAAAGGCGGCAAGAAGC
GCAAGCGCAGCCGCAAGGAGAGCTATTCCATCTATGTGTACAAGGTTCTGAAGCAGGTCCACCCTGACAC
CGGCATTTCGTCCAAGGCCATGGGCATCATGAATTCGTTTGTGAACGACATTTTCGAGCGCATCGCAGGT
GAGGCTTCCCGCCTGGCGCATTACAACAAGCGCTCGACCATCACCTCCAGGGAGATCCAGACGGCCGTGC
GCCTGCTGCTGCCTGGGGAGTTGGCCAAGCACGCCGTGTCCGAGGGTACTAAGGCCATCACCAAGTACAC
CAGCGCTAAGGATCCCCGGGTACCGGTCGCCACCATGGTGAGCAAGGGCGAGGAGCTGTTCACCGGGGTG
GTGCCCATCCTGGTCGAGCTGGACGGCGACGTAAACGGCCACAAGTTCAGCGTGTCCGGCGAGGGCGAGG
GCGATGCCACCTACGGCAAGCTGACCCTGAAGTTCATCTGCACCACCGGCAAGCTGCCCGTGCCCTGGCC
CACCCTCGTGACCACCTTCGGCTACGGCCTGATGTGCTTCGCCCGCTACCCCGACCACATGAAGCAGCAC
GACTTCTTCAAGTCCGCCATGCCCGAAGGCTACGTCCAGGAGCGCACCATCTTCTTCAAGGACGACGGCA
ACTACAAGACCCGCGCCGAGGTGAAGTTCGAGGGCGACACCCTGGTGAACCGCATCGAGCTGAAGGGCAT
CGACTTCAAGGAGGACGGCAACATCCTGGGGCACAAGCTGGAGTACAACTACAACAGCCACAACGTCTAT
ATCATGGCCGACAAGCAGAAGAACGGCATCAAGGTGAACTTCAAGATCCGCCACAACATCGAGGACGGCA
GCGTGCAGCTCGCCGACCACTACCAGCAGAACACCCCCATCGGCGACGGCCCCGTGCTGCTGCCCGACAA
CCACTACCTGAGCTACCAGTCCGCCCTGAGCAAAGACCCCAACGAGAAGCGCGATCACATGGTCCTGCTG
GAGTTCGTGACCGCCGCCGGGATCACTCTCGGCATGGACGAGCTGTACAAGTAGGTCGACCTCGAGGGGG
GGCCCGGTACCAGGTAAGTGTACCCAATTCGCCCTATAGTGAGTCGTATTACAATTCACTCGATCGCCCT
TCCCAACAGTTGCGCAGCCTGAATGGCGAATGGAGATCCAATTTTTAAGTGTATAATGTGTTAAACTACT
GATTCTAATTGTTTGTGTATTTTAGATTCACAGTCCCAAGGCTCATTTCAGGCCCCTCAGTCCTCACAGT
CTGTTCATGATCATAATCAGCCATACCACATTTGTAGAGGTTTTACTTGCTTTAAAAAACCTCCCACACC
TCCCCCTGAACCTGAAACATAAAATGAATGCAATTGTTGTTGTTAACTTGTTTATTGCAGCTTATAATGG
TTACAAATAAAGCAATAGCATCACAAATTTCACAAATAAAGCATTTTTTTCACTGCATTCTAGTTGTGGT
TTGTCCAAACTCATCAATGTATCTTAACGCGTAAATTGTAAGCGTCTCAAATATGTATCCGCTCATGAGA
CAATAACCCTGATAAATGCTTCAATAATATTGAAAAAGGAAGAGTATGAGTATTCAACATTTCCGTGTCG
CCCTTATTCCCTTTTTTGCGGCATTTTGCCTTCCTGTTTTTGCTCACCCAGAAACGCTGGTGAAAGTAAA
AGATGCTGAAGATCAGTTGGGTGCACGAGTGGGTTACATCGAACTGGATCTCAACAGCGGTAAGATCCTT
GAGAGTTTTCGCCCCGAAGAACGTTTTCCAATGATGAGCACTTTTAAAGTTCTGCTATGTGGCGCGGTAT
TATCCCGTATTGACGCCGGGCAAGAGCAACTCGGTCGCCGCATACACTATTCTCAGAATGACTTGGTTGA
GTACTCACCAGTCACAGAAAAGCATCTTACGGATGGCATGACAGTAAGAGAATTATGCAGTGCTGCCATA
ACCATGAGTGATAACACTGCGGCCAACTTACTTCTGACAACGATCGGAGGACCGAAGGAGCTAACCGCTT
TTTTGCACAACATGGGGGATCATGTAACTCGCCTTGATCGTTGGGAACCGGAGCTGAATGAAGCCATACC
AAACGACGAGCGTGACACCACGATGCCTGTAGCAATGGCAACAACGTTGCGCAAACTATTAACTGGCGAA
CTACTTACTCTAGCTTCCCGGCAACAATTAATAGACTGGATGGAGGCGGATAAAGTTGCAGGACCACTTC
TGCGCTCGGCCCTTCCGGCTGGCTGGTTTATTGCTGATAAATCTGGAGCCGGTGAGCGTGGGTCTCGCGG
TATCATTGCAGCACTGGGGCCAGATGGTAAGCCCTCCCGTATCGTAGTTATCTACACGACGGGGAGTCAG
GCAACTATGGATGAACGAAATAGACAGATCGCTGAGATAGGTGCCTCACTGATTAAGCATTGGTAACTGT
CAGACCAAGTTTACTCATATATACTTTAGATTGATTTAAAACTTCATTTTTAATTTAAAAGGATCTAGGT
GAAGATCCTTTTTGATAATC
Features (pLannotate 1.2.2; 29 found; start..end, strand, type, name):
     77..665     +  rep_origin     ori: high-copy-number ColE1/pMB1/pBR322/pUC origin of replication
    743..826     +  CDS            large T antigen (fragment): large T antigen from SV40 (simian virus 40)
    849..983     +  polyA_signal   SV40 poly(A) signal: SV40 polyadenylation signal
    980..1063    +  CDS            large T antigen (fragment): large T antigen from SV40 (simian virus 40)
   1086..1207    +  polyA_signal   SV40 poly(A) signal: SV40 polyadenylation signal
   1244..1313    +  protein_bind   attB: attB site for the φC31 integrase (Groth et al., 2000) phage φC31 integrase
   1502..1522    -  misc_feature   MCS (fragment): pBluescript multiple cloning site
   1579..2382    +  CDS            NeoR/KanR: aminoglycoside phosphotransferase from Tn5; aph(3')-II (or nptII); confers resistance to neomycin, kanamycin, and G418 (Geneticin®)
   2420..2531    +  polyA_signal   bGH poly(A) signal: bovine growth hormone polyadenylation signal
   2648..2669    +  promoter       SV40 promoter (fragment): SV40 enhancer and early promoter
   2710..2735    +  promoter       tight TRE promoter (fragment): Tet-responsive promoter PTight, consisting of seven tet operator sequences followed by the minimal CMV promoter
   2752..2771    +  promoter       tight TRE promoter (fragment): Tet-responsive promoter PTight, consisting of seven tet operator sequences followed by the minimal CMV promoter
   2789..2807    +  protein_bind   tet operator: tetO; bacterial operator O2 for the tetR and tetA genes tetracycline repressor TetR
   2825..2847    +  promoter       PLtetO-1 promoter (fragment): modified phage lambda PL promoter with tet operator sites (Lutz and Bujard, 1997)
   2860..2880    +  promoter       tight TRE promoter (fragment): Tet-responsive promoter PTight, consisting of seven tet operator sequences followed by the minimal CMV promoter
   3255..3466    +  promoter       EF-1α core promoter: core promoter for human elongation factor EF-1α
   3479..3747    +  LTR            5' LTR (truncated): truncated 5' long terminal repeat (LTR) from human T-cell leukemia virus (HTLV) type 1
   3791..3826    +  misc_feature   MCS (fragment): pBluescript multiple cloning site
   3833..4210    +  CDS            H2B: human histone H2B; HIST1H2BJ
   4209..4225    -  misc_feature   MCS (fragment): pUC18/19 multiple cloning site
   4235..4951    +  CDS            Citrine: Citrine is a basic (constitutively fluorescent) yellow fluorescent protein published in 2001, derived from Aequorea victoria. It has moderate acid sensitivity.
   4955..4981    +  misc_feature   MCS (fragment): pBluescript multiple cloning site
   5003..5021    -  promoter       T7 promoter: promoter for bacteriophage T7 RNA polymerase
   5031..5070    +  CDS            lacZα (fragment): LacZα fragment of β-galactosidase; lacZ fragment
   5080..5135    +  intron         small t intron (fragment): SV40 (simian virus 40) small t antigen intron
   5135..5272    +  CDS            large T antigen (fragment): large T antigen from SV40 (simian virus 40)
   5295..5416    +  polyA_signal   SV40 poly(A) signal: SV40 polyadenylation signal
   5442..5505    +  promoter       AmpR promoter: bla
   5506..6366    +  CDS            AmpR: β-lactamase; bla; confers resistance to ampicillin, carbenicillin, and related antibiotics
