[The description below was written by a language model from this plasmid's Addgene catalogue record and pLannotate feature annotations shown in this document.]
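Description:
vYM013_phiC31-nTRE-Ins(high)-pEF1s(orig)-H2b-Citrine is a mammalian expression and synthetic-biology reporter plasmid built on a φC31 integration backbone. It replicates in E. coli from a high-copy ColE1/pUC-type origin under ampicillin selection (AmpR with its own bla promoter). The catalogue lists the total size as about 6.2 kb, while the sequenced record is 6,460 nt. A φC31 attB site allows integrase-mediated, site-specific insertion at a compatible attP-type docking site in a host genome. Directly downstream of attB lies a NeoR/KanR coding sequence with a bGH polyadenylation signal. No promoter is annotated in front of it, which suggests that G418 resistance may depend on a promoter supplied at the landing site, although the record does not state this. Tandem SV40 poly(A) signals sit upstream of attB and may insulate the cassette from read-through transcription.

The payload is a nuclear fluorescent reporter. An EF-1α core promoter followed by a truncated HTLV-1 5' LTR segment (the short "EF1s" composite promoter, here in its "original" version) drives human histone H2B fused to the yellow fluorescent protein Citrine, terminated by SV40 small t intron and poly(A) sequences. Upstream of the promoter is an array of tet operator sites (annotated as TRE fragments; "nTRE" in the name) that can recruit TetR/rTetR-fused regulators. An unannotated spacer of a few hundred base pairs lies between this array and the promoter and presumably corresponds to the "Ins(high)" element. Given the associated study on tuning methylation-dependent silencing through CpG density, "high" most likely denotes high CpG content, though the record does not say so. The construct serves as a chromatin-anchored reporter for following silencing dynamics.
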