Addgene plasmid #197681: vYM013_phiC31-nTRE-Ins(high)-pEF1s(orig)-H2b-Citrine
Purpose: "Insert(high)-pEF1s(orig)" reporter plasmid
Depositing lab: Michael Elowitz. Depositing organization: California Institute of Technology. Publication: Tuning Methylation-Dependent Silencing Dynamics by Synthetic Modulation of CpG Density. Ma Y, Budde MW, Zhu J, Elowitz MB. ACS Synth Biol. 2023 Aug 12. doi: 10.1021/acssynbio.3c00078. PubMed 37572041.
Backbone
  Vector backbone: PhiC31
  Backbone size w/o insert (bp): 4300
  Total vector size (bp): 6200
  Vector type: Mammalian Expression, Synthetic Biology
  Selectable markers: Neomycin (select with G418)
Growth in bacteria
  Bacterial resistance: Ampicillin, 100 μg/mL
  Growth temperature: 37°C
  Growth strain: DH5alpha
  Copy number: High Copy
Gene/Insert
  Gene/Insert name: pEF1s-H2B-Citrine
  Species: Synthetic
  Insert size (bp): 1900
Terms and licenses: Academic/Nonprofit Terms; Industry Terms: Not Available to Industry
Depositor comments: Please visit https://doi.org/10.1101/2023.05.30.542205 for bioRxiv preprint.
How to cite: vYM013_phiC31-nTRE-Ins(high)-pEF1s(orig)-H2b-Citrine was a gift from Michael Elowitz (Addgene plasmid # 197681 ; http://n2t.net/addgene:197681 ; RRID:Addgene_197681)
